>Addgene plasmid #230447 | AiP13024 - pAAV-AiE0460m_3xC2-minBG-SYFP2-WPRE3-BGHpA (Alias: CN3024) | addgene full sequence | sequence record 470822 | Addgene NGS Result
CCTGCAGGCAGCTGCGCGCTCGCTCGCTCACTGAGGCCGCCCGGGCGTCGGGCGACCTTTGGTCGCCCGG
CCTCAGTGAGCGAGCGAGCGCGCAGAGAGGGAGTGGCCAACTCCATCACTAGGGGTTCCTGCGGCCGCAC
GCGTCATGAACATTTAGTCATCGTTATCTTACATGAGTCATATCTGTGTCCTTATTGTCTTATCTTAAAT
GCATTAATTAATTCGATAGAGCATCTATAAAAATGAAACGCTATTCAAAAGCTGGCCCATGACAAGATCA
GTGTGTTGGTTTCTATGCCTATAGTGGTGCAATGGAAGGAGTGCGCTGTACCCCACAGACTTTGTGATTG
ATGAGTTGTCTACTTTATTCACAATGAAGCTAAAAACAATCTAACAACCATCAGGGTGCTACAGCAGCAC
AGCATGAACATTTAGTCATCGTTATCTTACATGAGTCATATCTGTGTCCTTATTGTCTTATCTTAAATGC
ATTAATTAATTCGATAGAGCATCTATAAAAATGAAACGCTATTCAAAAGCTGGCCCATGACAAGATCAGT
GTGTTGGTTTCTATGCCTATAGTGGTGCAATGGAAGGAGTGCGCTGTACCCCACAGACTTTGTGATTGAT
GAGTTGTCTACTTTATTCACAATGAAGCTAAAAACAATCTAACAACCATCAGGGTGCTACAGCAGCACAG
CATGAACATTTAGTCATCGTTATCTTACATGAGTCATATCTGTGTCCTTATTGTCTTATCTTAAATGCAT
TAATTAATTCGATAGAGCATCTATAAAAATGAAACGCTATTCAAAAGCTGGCCCATGACAAGATCAGTGT
GTTGGTTTCTATGCCTATAGTGGTGCAATGGAAGGAGTGCGCTGTACCCCACAGACTTTGTGATTGATGA
GTTGTCTACTTTATTCACAATGAAGCTAAAAACAATCTAACAACCATCAGGGTGCTACAGCAGCACAGGA
GCTCGGGCTGGGCATAAAAGTCAGGGCAGAGCCATCTATTGCTTACATTTGCTTCTGGGATCCAGATCTT
TCGAAGCTAGCGCTACCGGTCGCCACCATGGTGAGCAAGGGCGAGGAGCTGTTCACCGGGGTGGTGCCCA
TCCTGGTCGAGCTGGACGGCGACGTAAACGGCCACAAGTTCAGCGTGTCCGGCGAGGGCGAGGGCGATGC
CACCTACGGCAAGCTGACCCTGAAGCTGATCTGCACCACCGGCAAGCTGCCCGTGCCCTGGCCCACCCTC
GTGACCACCCTGGGCTACGGCGTGCAGTGCTTCGCCCGCTACCCCGACCACATGAAGCAGCACGACTTCT
TCAAGTCCGCCATGCCCGAAGGCTACGTCCAGGAGCGCACCATCTTCTTCAAGGACGACGGCAACTACAA
GACCCGCGCCGAGGTGAAGTTCGAGGGCGACACCCTGGTGAACCGCATCGAGCTGAAGGGCATCGACTTC
AAGGAGGACGGCAACATCCTGGGGCACAAGCTGGAGTACAACTACAACAGCCACAACGTCTATATCACCG
CCGACAAGCAGAAGAACGGCATCAAGGCCAACTTCAAGATCCGCCACAACATCGAGGACGGCGGCGTGCA
GCTCGCCGACCACTACCAGCAGAACACCCCCATCGGCGACGGCCCCGTGCTGCTGCCCGACAACCACTAC
CTGAGCTACCAGTCCAAGCTGAGCAAAGACCCCAACGAGAAGCGCGATCACATGGTCCTGCTGGAGTTCG
TGACCGCCGCCGGGATCACTCTCGGCATGGACGAGCTGTACAAGTAAGTCGACGGCGCGCCGCGGCCGCG
AATTCGATATCATAATCAACCTCTGGATTACAAAATTTGTGAAAGATTGACTGGTATTCTTAACTATGTT
GCTCCTTTTACGCTATGTGGATACGCTGCTTTAATGCCTTTGTATCATGCTATTGCTTCCCGTATGGCTT
TCATTTTCTCCTCCTTGTATAAATCCTGGTTAGTTCTTGCCACGGCGGAACTCATCGCCGCCTGCCTTGC
CCGCTGCTGGACAGGGGCTCGGCTGTTGGGCACTGACAATTCCGTGGCTCGAGAGATCTTCGACTGTGCC
TTCTAGTTGCCAGCCATCTGTTGTTTGCCCCTCCCCCGTGCCTTCCTTGACCCTGGAAGGTGCCACTCCC
ACTGTCCTTTCCTAATAAAATGAGGAAATTGCATCGCATTGTCTGAGTAGGTGTCATTCTATTCTGGGGG
GTGGGGTGGGGCAGGACAGCAAGGGGGAGGATTGGGAAGACAATAGCAGGCATGAGATCTCACGTGCGGA
CCGAGCGGCCGCAGGAACCCCTAGTGATGGAGTTGGCCACTCCCTCTCTGCGCGCTCGCTCGCTCACTGA
GGCCGGGCGACCAAAGGTCGCCCGACGCCCGGGCTTTGCCCGGGCGGCCTCAGTGAGCGAGCGAGCGCGC
AGCTGCCTGCAGGGGCGCCTGATGCGGTATTTTCTCCTTACGCATCTGTGCGGTATTTCACACCGCATA
[95 nt withheld, positions 2520-2614]
T
[46 nt withheld, positions 2616-2661]
C
[141 nt withheld, positions 2663-2803]
CCTTTGACGTTGGAGTCCACGTTCTTT
[37 nt withheld, positions 2831-2867]
ACTCTATCTCGGGCTATTCTTTTGATTTATAAGGGATTTTGCCGATTTCGGTCTATTGGTTAAAAAATGA
GCTGATTTAACAAAAATTTAACGCGAATTTTAACAAAATATTAACGTTTACAATTTTATGGTGCACTCTC
AGTACAATCTGCTCTGATGCCGCATAGTTAAGCCAGCCCCGACACCCGCCAACACCCGCTGACGCGCCCT
GACGGGCTTGTCTGCTCCCGGCATCCGCTTACAGACAAGCTGTGACCGTCTCCGGGAGCTGCATGTGTCA
GAGGTTTTCACCGTCATCACCGAAACGCGCGAGACGAAAGGGCCTCGTGATACGCCTATTTTTATAGGTT
AATGTCATGATAATAATGGTTTCTTAGACGTCAGGTGGCACTTTTCGGGGAAATGTGCGCGGAACCCCTA
TTTGTTTATTTTTCTAAATACATTCAAATATGTATCCGCTCATGAGACAATAACCCTGATAAATGCTTCA
ATAATATTGAAAAAGGAAGAGTATGAGTATTCAACATTTCCGTGTCGCCCTTATTCCCTTTTTTGCGGCA
TTTTGCCTTCCTGTTTTTGCTCACCCAGAAACGCTGGTGAAAGTAAAAGATGCTGAAGATCAGTTGGGTG
CACGAGTGGGTTACATCGAACTGGATCTCAACAGCGGTAAGATCCTTGAGAGTTTTCGCCCCGAAGAACG
TTTTCCAATGATGAGCACTTTTAAAGTTCTGCTATGTGGCGCGGTATTATCCCGTATTGACGCCGGGCAA
GAGCAACTCGGTCGCCGCATACACTATTCTCAGAATGACTTGGTTGAGTACTCACCAGTCACAGAAAAGC
ATCTTACGGATGGCATGACAGTAAGAGAATTATGCAGTGCTGCCATAACCATGAGTGATAACACTGCGGC
CAACTTACTTCTGACAACGATCGGAGGACCGAAGGAGCTAACCGCTTTTTTGCACAACATGGGGGATCAT
GTAACTCGCCTTGATCGTTGGGAACCGGAGCTGAATGAAGCCATACCAAACGACGAGCGTGACACCACGA
TGCCTGTAGCAATGGCAACAACGTTGCGCAAACTATTAACTGGCGAACTACTTACTCTAGCTTCCCGGCA
ACAATTAATAGACTGGATGGAGGCGGATAAAGTTGCAGGACCACTTCTGCGCTCGGCCCTTCCGGCTGGC
TGGTTTATTGCTGATAAATCTGGAGCCGGTGAGCGTGGGTCTCGCGGTATCATTGCAGCACTGGGGCCAG
ATGGTAAGCCCTCCCGTATCGTAGTTATCTACACGACGGGGAGTCAGGCAACTATGGATGAACGAAATAG
ACAGATCGCTGAGATAGGTGCCTCACTGATTAAGCATTGGTAACTGTCAGACCAAGTTTACTCATATATA
CTTTAGATTGATTTAAAACTTCATTTTTAATTTAAAAGGATCTAGGTGAAGATCCTTTTTGATAATCTCA
TGACCAAAATCCCTTAACGTGAGTTTTCGTTCCACTGAGCGTCAGACCCCGTAGAAAAGATCAAAGGATC
TTCTTGAGATCCTTTTTTTCTGCGCGTAATCTGCTGCTTGCAAACAAAAAAACCACCGCTACCAGCGGTG
GTTTGTTTGCCGGATCAAGAGCTACCAACTCTTTTTCCGAAGGTAACTGGCTTCAGCAGAGCGCAGATAC
CAAATACTGTTCTTCTAGTGTAGCCGTAGTTAGGCCACCACTTCAAGAACTCTGTAGCACCGCCTACATA
CCTCGCTCTGCTAATCCTGTTACCAGTGGCTGCTGCCAGTGGCGATAAGTCGTGTCTTACCGGGTTGGAC
TCAAGACGATAGTTACCGGATAAGGCGCAGCGGTCGGGCTGAACGGGGGGTTCGTGCACACAGCCCAGCT
TGGAGCGAACGACCTACACCGAACTGAGATACCTACAGCGTGAGCTATGAGAAAGCGCCACGCTTCCCGA
AGGGAGAAAGGCGGACAGGTATCCGGTAAGCGGCAGGGTCGGAACAGGAGAGCGCACGAGGGAGCTTCCA
GGGGGAAACGCCTGGTATCTTTATAGTCCTGTCGGGTTTCGCCACCTCTGACTTGAGCGTCGATTTTTGT
GATGCTCGTCAGGGGGGCGGAGCCTATGGAAAAACGCCAGCAACGCGGCCTTTTTACGGTTCCTGGCCTT
TTGCTGGCCTTTTGCTCACATGT
Features (pLannotate 1.2.2; 14 found; start..end, strand, type, name):
     12..39      +  repeat_region  AAV2 ITR (fragment): inverted terminal repeat of adeno-associated virus serotype 2 inverted
     68..95      +  repeat_region  AAV2 ITR (fragment): inverted terminal repeat of adeno-associated virus serotype 2 inverted
   1078..1794    +  CDS            SYFP2: SYFP2 is a basic (constitutively fluorescent) yellow fluorescent protein published in 2006, derived from Aequorea victoria. It is reported to be a very rapidly-maturing monomer with moderate acid sensitivity.
   1834..1991    +  misc_feature   WPRE (fragment): woodchuck hepatitis virus posttranscriptional regulatory element
   1997..2077    +  misc_feature   WPRE (fragment): woodchuck hepatitis virus posttranscriptional regulatory element
   2094..2205    +  polyA_signal   bGH poly(A) signal: bovine growth hormone polyadenylation signal
   2323..2463    +  repeat_region  AAV2 ITR: inverted terminal repeat of adeno-associated virus serotype 2 inverted
   2468..2519    -  misc_feature   bom (fragment): basis of mobility region from pBR322
   2538..2993    +  rep_origin     f1 ori (sequence partly withheld): f1 bacteriophage origin of replication; arrow indicates direction of (+) strand synthesis
   2994..3043    -  misc_feature   bom (fragment): basis of mobility region from pBR322
   3145..3180    -  CDS            rop (fragment): Rop protein, which maintains plasmids at low copy number; rop
   3275..3379    +  promoter       AmpR promoter: bla
   3380..4240    +  CDS            AmpR: β-lactamase; bla; confers resistance to ampicillin, carbenicillin, and related antibiotics
   4411..4999    +  rep_origin     ori: high-copy-number ColE1/pMB1/pBR322/pUC origin of replication
