[The description below was written by a language model from this plasmid's Addgene catalogue record and pLannotate feature annotations shown in this document.]
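Description:
AiP13024 - pAAV-AiE0460m_3xC2-minBG-SYFP2-WPRE3-BGHpA (alias CN3024) is an AAV transfer plasmid of about 5.1 kb built on a pAAV2 backbone, intended for packaging a reporter genome into recombinant adeno-associated virus for delivery to brain tissue. In bacteria it is maintained as a high-copy plasmid through a ColE1/pUC-type origin and selected with ampicillin via the bla gene and its native promoter. The backbone also carries an f1 phage origin and small remnants of the pBR322 bom and rop regions. A recombination-deficient strain is listed for propagation, which is consistent with the need to preserve the repeat-rich ITRs.

The payload lies between AAV2 inverted terminal repeats, which provide the signals for genome replication and encapsidation. The right ITR is annotated in full, whereas the left one is detected only as two short fragments. Upstream of the reporter, the region of roughly 1 kb between the left ITR and the coding sequence is unannotated in the feature table. According to the name and catalogue fields, it holds the AiE0460m_3xC2 enhancer (the name suggests a triplicated core element, though the record does not define this) followed by the minimal beta-globin promoter, minBG. A minimal promoter has little activity alone, so expression depends on the enhancer, which confers cell-type selectivity. It drives SYFP2, a rapidly maturing monomeric yellow fluorescent protein. Next come WPRE3, a shortened woodchuck posttranscriptional element that boosts transcript expression while saving packaging space, and the bovine growth hormone polyadenylation signal. The construct is used to label specific brain cell populations and to assess enhancer specificity, but the record does not state which populations this enhancer targets.
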