Addgene plasmid #230447: AiP13024 - pAAV-AiE0460m_3xC2-minBG-SYFP2-WPRE3-BGHpA (Alias: CN3024)
Purpose: AiE0460m_3xC2 is an enhancer sequence, designed to drive AAV-mediated transgene expression in specific populations of brain cells
Depositing lab: Allen Institute for Brain Science & Jonathan Ting. Depositing organization: Allen Institute. Publication: A suite of enhancer AAVs and transgenic mouse lines for genetic access to cortical cell types. Ben-Simon Y, Hooper M, Narayan S, Daigle TL, Dwivedi D, Way SW, Oster A, Stafford DA, Mich JK, Taormina MJ, Martinez RA, Opitz-Araya X, Roth JR, Alexander JR, Allen S, Amster A, Arbuckle J, Ayala A, Baker PM, Bakken TE, Barcelli T, Barta S, Bendrick J, Bertagnolli D, Bielstein C, Bishwakarma P, Bowlus J, Boyer G, Brouner K, Casian B, Casper T, Chakka AB, Chakrabarty R, Chance RK, Chavan S, Clark M, Colbert K, Collman F, Daniel S, Departee M, DiValentin P, Donadio N, Dotson N, Egdorf T, Fliss T, Gabitto M, Garcia J, Gary A, Gasperini M, Gloe J, Goldy J, Gore BB, Graybuck L, Greisman N, Haeseleer F, Halterman C, Haradon Z, Hastings SD, Helback O, Ho W, Hockemeyer D, Huang C, Huff S, Hunker A, Johansen N, Jones D, Juneau Z, Kalmbach B, Kannan M, Khem S, Kussick E, Kutsal R, Larsen R, Lee C, Lee AY, Leibly M, Lenz GH, Li S, Liang E, Lusk N, Madigan Z, Malloy J, Malone J, McCue R, Melchor J, Mollenkopf T, Moosman S, Morin E, Newman D, Ng L, Ngo K, Omstead V, Otto S, Oyama A, Pena N, Pham T, Phillips E, Pom CA, Potekhina L, Ransford S, Ray PL, Rette D, Reynoldson C, Rimorin C, Rocha D, Ruiz A, Sanchez REA, Sawyer L, Sedeno-Cortes A, Sevigny JP, Shapovalova N, Shepard N, Shulga L, Sigler AR, Siverts L, Soliman S, Somasundaram S, Staats B, Stewart K, Szelenyi E, Tieu M, Trader C, Tran A, van Velthoven CTJ, Walker M, Wang Y, Weed N, Wirthlin M, Wood T, Wynalda B, Yao Z, Zhou T, Ariza J, Dee N, Reding M, Ronellenfitch K, Mufti S, Sunkin SM, Smith KA, Esposito L, Waters J, Thyagarajan B, Yao S, Lein ES, Zeng H, Levi BP, Ngai J, Ting JT, Tasic B. Cell. 2025 May 16:S0092-8674(25)00513-6. doi: 10.1016/j.cell.2025.05.002. PubMed 40403729.
Backbone
  Vector backbone: pAAV2
  Vector type: AAV
Growth in bacteria
  Bacterial resistance: Ampicillin, 100 μg/mL
  Growth temperature: 37°C
  Growth strain: NEB Stable
  Copy number: High Copy
Gene/Insert
  Gene/Insert name: SYFP2
  Species: Synthetic
  Promoter: minBG
  Cloning method: Gibson Cloning
Terms and licenses: Academic/Nonprofit Terms; Industry Terms: Not Available to Industry
How to cite: AiP13024 - pAAV-AiE0460m_3xC2-minBG-SYFP2-WPRE3-BGHpA (Alias: CN3024) was a gift from Allen Institute for Brain Science & Jonathan Ting (Addgene plasmid # 230447 ; http://n2t.net/addgene:230447 ; RRID:Addgene_230447)
